>Addgene plasmid #220180 | pGM266 | addgene full sequence | sequence record 469826 | Addgene NGS Result
AGGGAATTAATTCGAGCTCGGTACCTTTAAGACCAATGACTTACAAGGCAGCTGTAGATCTTAGCCACTT
TTTAAAAGAAAAGGGGGGACTGGAAGGGCTAATTCACTCCCAACGAAGACAAGATCTGCTTTTTGCTTGT
ACTGGGTCTCTCTGGTTAGACCAGATCTGAGCCTGGGAGCTCTCTGGCTAACTAGGGAACCCACTGCTTA
AGCCTCAATAAAGCTTGCCTTGAGTGCTTCAAGTAGTGTGTGCCCGTCTGTTGTGTGACTCTGGTAACTA
GAGATCCCTCAGACCCTTTTAGTCAGTGTGGAAAATCTCTAGCAGCATCTAGAATTAATTCCGTGTATTC
TATAGTGTCACCTAAATCGTATGTGTATGATACATAAGGTTATGTATTAATTGTAGCCGCGTTCTAACGA
CAATATGTACAAGCCTAATTGTGTAGCATCTGGCTTACTGAAGCAGACCCTATCATCTCTCTCGTAAACT
GCCGTCAGAGTCGGTTTGGTTGGACGAACCTTCTGAGTTTCTGGTAACGCCGTCCCGCACCCGGAAATGG
TCAGCGAACCAATCAGCAGGGTCATCGCTAGCCAGATCCTCTACGCCGGACGCATCGTGGCCGGCATCAC
CGGCGCCACAGGTGCGGTTGCTGGCGCCTATATCGCCGACATCACCGATGGGGAAGATCGGGCTCGCCAC
TTCGGGCTCATGAGCGCTTGTTTCGGCGTGGGTATGGTGGCAGGCCCCGTGGCCGGGGGACTGTTGGGCG
CCATCTCCTTGCATGCACCATTCCTTGCGGCGGCGGTGCTCAACGGCCTCAACCTACTACTGGGCTGCTT
CCTAATGCAGGAGTCGCATAAGGGAGAGCGTCGAATGGTGCACTCTCAGTACAATCTGCTCTGATGCCGC
ATAGTTAAGCCAGCCCCGACACCCGCCAACACCCGCTGACGCGCCCTGACGGGCTTGTCTGCTCCCGGCA
TCCGCTTACAGACAAGCTGTGACCGTCTCCGGGAGCTGCATGTGTCAGAGGTTTTCACCGTCATCACCGA
AACGCGCGAGACGAAAGGGCCTCGTGATACGCCTATTTTTATAGGTTAATGTCATGATAATAATGGTTTC
TTAGACGTCAGGTGGCACTTTTCGGGGAAATGTGCGCGGAACCCCTATTTGTTTATTTTTCTAAATACAT
TCAAATATGTATCCGCTCATGAGACAATAACCCTGATAAATGCTTCAATAATATTGAAAAAGGAAGAGTA
TGAGTATTCAACATTTCCGTGTCGCCCTTATTCCCTTTTTTGCGGCATTTTGCCTTCCTGTTTTTGCTCA
CCCAGAAACGCTGGTGAAAGTAAAAGATGCTGAAGATCAGTTGGGTGCACGAGTGGGTTACATCGAACTG
GATCTCAACAGCGGTAAGATCCTTGAGAGTTTTCGCCCCGAAGAACGTTTTCCAATGATGAGCACTTTTA
AAGTTCTGCTATGTGGCGCGGTATTATCCCGTATTGACGCCGGGCAAGAGCAACTCGGTCGCCGCATACA
CTATTCTCAGAATGACTTGGTTGAGTACTCACCAGTCACAGAAAAGCATCTTACGGATGGCATGACAGTA
AGAGAATTATGCAGTGCTGCCATAACCATGAGTGATAACACTGCGGCCAACTTACTTCTGACAACGATCG
GAGGACCGAAGGAGCTAACCGCTTTTTTGCACAACATGGGGGATCATGTAACTCGCCTTGATCGTTGGGA
ACCGGAGCTGAATGAAGCCATACCAAACGACGAGCGTGACACCACGATGCCTGTAGCAATGGCAACAACG
TTGCGCAAACTATTAACTGGCGAACTACTTACTCTAGCTTCCCGGCAACAATTAATAGACTGGATGGAGG
CGGATAAAGTTGCAGGACCACTTCTGCGCTCGGCCCTTCCGGCTGGCTGGTTTATTGCTGATAAATCTGG
AGCCGGTGAGCGTGGGTCTCGCGGTATCATTGCAGCACTGGGGCCAGATGGTAAGCCCTCCCGTATCGTA
GTTATCTACACGACGGGGAGTCAGGCAACTATGGATGAACGAAATAGACAGATCGCTGAGATAGGTGCCT
CACTGATTAAGCATTGGTAACTGTCAGACCAAGTTTACTCATATATACTTTAGATTGATTTAAAACTTCA
TTTTTAATTTAAAAGGATCTAGGTGAAGATCCTTTTTGATAATCTCATGACCAAAATCCCTTAACGTGAG
TTTTCGTTCCACTGAGCGTCAGACCCCGTAGAAAAGATCAAAGGATCTTCTTGAGATCCTTTTTTTCTGC
GCGTAATCTGCTGCTTGCAAACAAAAAAACCACCGCTACCAGCGGTGGTTTGTTTGCCGGATCAAGAGCT
ACCAACTCTTTTTCCGAAGGTAACTGGCTTCAGCAGAGCGCAGATACCAAATACTGTTCTTCTAGTGTAG
CCGTAGTTAGGCCACCACTTCAAGAACTCTGTAGCACCGCCTACATACCTCGCTCTGCTAATCCTGTTAC
CAGTGGCTGCTGCCAGTGGCGATAAGTCGTGTCTTACCGGGTTGGACTCAAGACGATAGTTACCGGATAA
GGCGCAGCGGTCGGGCTGAACGGGGGGTTCGTGCACACAGCCCAGCTTGGAGCGAACGACCTACACCGAA
CTGAGATACCTACAGCGTGAGCTATGAGAAAGCGCCACGCTTCCCGAAGGGAGAAAGGCGGACAGGTATC
CGGTAAGCGGCAGGGTCGGAACAGGAGAGCGCACGAGGGAGCTTCCAGGGGGAAACGCCTGGTATCTTTA
TAGTCCTGTCGGGTTTCGCCACCTCTGACTTGAGCGTCGATTTTTGTGATGCTCGTCAGGGGGGCGGAGC
CTATGGAAAAACGCCAGCAACGCGGCCTTTTTACGGTTCCTGGCCTTTTGCTGGCCTTTTGCTCACATGT
TCTTTCCTGCGTTATCCCCTGATTCTGTGGATAACCGTATTACCGCCTTTGAGTGAGCTGATACCGCTCG
CCGCAGCCGAACGACCGAGCGCAGCGAGTCAGTGAGCGAGGAAGCGGAAGAGCGCCCAATACGCAAACCG
CCTCTCCCCGCGCGTTGGCCGATTCATTAATGCAGCTGTGGAATGTGTGTCAGTTAGGGTGTGGAAAGTC
CCCAGGCTCCCCAGCAGGCAGAAGTATGCAAAGCATGCATCTCAATTAGTCAGCAACCAGGTGTGGAAAG
TCCCCAGGCTCCCCAGCAGGCAGAAGTATGCAAAGCATGCATCTCAATTAGTCAGCAACCATAGTCCCGC
CCCTAACTCCGCCCATCCCGCCCCTAACTCCGCCCAGTTCCGCCCATTCTCCGCCCCATGGCTGACTAAT
TTTTTTTATTTATGCAGAGGCCGAGGCCGCCTCGGCCTCTGAGCTATTCCAGAAGTAGTGAGGAGGCTTT
TTTGGAGGCCTAGGCTTTTGCAAAAAGCTTGGACACAAGACAGGCTTGCGAGATATGTTTGAGAATACCA
CTTTATCCCGCGTCAGGGAGAGGCAGTGCGTAAAAAGACGCGGACTCATGTGAAATACTGGTTTTTAGTG
CGCCAGATCTCTATAATCTCGCGCAACCTATTTTCCCCTCGAACACTTTTTAAGCCGTAGATAAACAGGC
TGGGACACTTCACATGAGCGAAAAATACATCGTCACCTGGGACATGTTGCAGATCCATGCACGTAAACTC
GCAAGCCGACTGATGCCTTCTGAACAATGGAAAGGCATTATTGCCGTAAGCCGTGGCGGTCTGTACCGGG
TGCGTTACTGGCGCGTGAACTGGGTATTCGTCATGTCGATACCGTTTGTATTTCCAGCTACGATCACGAC
AACCAGCGCGAGCTTAAAGTGCTGAAACGCGCAGAAGGCGATGGCGAAGGCTTCATCGTTATTGATGACC
TGGTGGATACCGGTGGTACTGCGGTTGCGATTCGTGAAATGTATCCAAAAGCGCACTTTGTCACCATCTT
CGCAAAACCGGCTGGTCGTCCGCTGGTTGATGACTATGTTGTTGATATCCCGCAAGATACCTGGATTGAA
CAGCCGTGGGATATGGGCGTCGTATTCGTCCCGCCAATCTCCGGTCGCTAATCTTTTCAACGCCTGGCAC
TGCCGGGCGTTGTTCTTTTTAACTTCAGGCGGGTTACAATAGTTTCCAGTAAGTATTCTGGAGGCTGCAT
CCATGACACAGGCAAACCTGAGCGAAACCCTGTTCAAACCCCGCTTTAAACATCCTGAAACCTCGACGCT
AGTCCGCCGCTTTAATCACGGCGCACAACCGCCTGTGCAGTCGGCCCTTGATGGTAAAACCATCCCTCAC
TGGTATCGCATGATTAACCGTCTGATGTGGATCTGGCGCGGCATTGACCCACGCGAAATCCTCGACGTCC
AGGCACGTATTGTGATGAGCGATGCCGAACGTACCGACGATGATTTATACGATACGGTGATTGGCTACCG
TGGCGGCAACTGGATTTATGAGTGGGCCCCGGATCTTTGTGAAGGAACCTTACTTCTGTGGTGTGACATA
ATTGGACAAACTACCTACAGAGATTTAAAGCTCTAAGGTAAATATAAAATTTTTAAGTGTATAATGTGTT
AAACTACTGATTCTAATTGTTTGTGTATTTTAGATTCCAACCTATGGAACTGATGAATGGGAGCAGTGGT
GGAATGCCTTTAATGAGGAAAACCTGTTTTGCTCAGAAGAAATGCCATCTAGTGATGATGAGGCTACTGC
TGACTCTCAACATTCTACTCCTCCAAAAAAGAAGAGAAAGGTAGAAGACCCCAAGGACTTTCCTTCAGAA
TTGCTAAGTTTTTTGAGTCATGCTGTGTTTAGTAATAGAACTCTTGCTTGCTTTGCTATTTACACCACAA
AGGAAAAAGCTGCACTGCTATACAAGAAAATTATGGAAAAATATTCTGTAACCTTTATAAGTAGGCATAA
CAGTTATAATCATAACATACTGTTTTTTCTTACTCCACACAGGCATAGAGTGTCTGCTATTAATAACTAT
GCTCAAAAATTGTGTACCTTTAGCTTTTTAATTTGTAAAGGGGTTAATAAGGAATATTTGATGTATAGTG
CCTTGACTAGAGATCATAATCAGCCATACCACATTTGTAGAGGTTTTACTTGCTTTAAAAAACCTCCCAC
ACCTCCCCCTGAACCTGAAACATAAAATGAATGCAATTGTTGTTGTTAACTTGTTTATTGCAGCTTATAA
TGGTTACAAATAAAGCAATAGCATCACAAATTTCACAAATAAAGCATTTTTTTCACTGCATTCTAGTTGT
GGTTTGTCCAAACTCATCAATGTATCTTATCATGTCTGGATCAACTGGATAACTCAAGCTAACCAAAATC
ATCCCAAACTTCCCACCCCATACCCTATTACCACTGCCAATTACCTGTGGTTTCATTTACTCTAAACCTG
TGATTCCTCTGAATTATTTTCATTTTAAAGAAATTGTATTTGTTAAATATGTACTACAAACTTAGTAGTT
GGAAGGGCTAATTCACTCCCAAAGAAGACAAGATATCCTTGATCTGTGGATCTACCACACACAAGGCTAC
TTCCCTGATTAGCAGAACTACACACCAGGGCCAGGGGTCAGATATCCACTGACCTTTGGATGGTGCTACA
AGCTAGTACCAGTTGAGCCAGATAAGGTAGAAGAGGCCAATAAAGGAGAGAACACCAGCTTGTTACACCC
TGTGAGCCTGCATGGGATGGATGACCCGGAGAGAGAAGTGTTAGAGTGGAGGTTTGACAGCCGCCTAGCA
TTTCATCACGTGGCCCGAGAGCTGCATCCGGAGTACTTCAAGAACTGCTGATATCGAGCTTGCTACAAGG
GACTTTCCGCTGGGGACTTTCCAGGGAGGCGTGGCCTGGGCGGGACTGGGGAGTGGCGAGCCCTCAGATC
CTGCATATAAGCAGCTGCTTTTTGCCTGTACTGGGTCTCTCTGGTTAGACCAGATCTGAGCCTGGGAGCT
CTCTGGCTAACTAGGGAACCCACTGCTTAAGCCTCAATAAAGCTTGCCTTGAGTGCTTCAAGTAGTGTGT
GCCCGTCTGTTGTGTGACTCTGGTAACTAGAGATCCCTCAGACCCTTTTAGTCAGTGTGGAAAATCTCTA
GCAGTGGCGCCCGAACAGGGACTTGAAAGCGAAAGGGAAACCAGAGGAGCTCTCTCGACGCAGGACTCGG
CTTGCTGAAGCGCGCACGGCAAGAGGCGAGGGGCGGCGACTGGTGAGTACGCCAAAAATTTTGACTAGCG
GAGGCTAGAAGGAGAGAGATGGGTGCGAGAGCGTCAGTATTAAGCGGGGGAGAATTAGATCGCGATGGGA
AAAAATTCGGTTAAGGCCAGGGGGAAAGAAAAAATATAAATTAAAACATATAGTATGGGCAAGCAGGGAG
CTAGAACGATTCGCAGTTAATCCTGGCCTGTTAGAAACATCAGAAGGCTGTAGACAAATACTGGGACAGC
TACAACCATCCCTTCAGACAGGATCAGAAGAACTTAGATCATTATATAATACAGTAGCAACCCTCTATTG
TGTGCATCAAAGGATAGAGATAAAAGACACCAAGGAAGCTTTAGACAAGATAGAGGAAGAGCAAAACAAA
AGTAAGACCACCGCACAGCAAGCGGCCGGCCGCTGATCTTCAGACCTGGAGGAGGAGATATGAGGGACAA
TTGGAGAAGTGAATTATATAAATATAAAGTAGTAAAAATTGAACCATTAGGAGTAGCACCCACCAAGGCA
AAGAGAAGAGTGGTGCAGAGAGAAAAAAGAGCAGTGGGAATAGGAGCTTTGTTCCTTGGGTTCTTGGGAG
CAGCAGGAAGCACTATGGGCGCAGCGTCAATGACGCTGACGGTACAGGCCAGACAATTATTGTCTGGTAT
AGTGCAGCAGCAGAACAATTTGCTGAGGGCTATTGAGGCGCAACAGCATCTGTTGCAACTCACAGTCTGG
GGCATCAAGCAGCTCCAGGCAAGAATCCTGGCTGTGGAAAGATACCTAAAGGATCAACAGCTCCTGGGGA
TTTGGGGTTGCTCTGGAAAACTCATTTGCACCACTGCTGTGCCTTGGAATGCTAGTTGGAGTAATAAATC
TCTGGAACAGATTTGGAATCACACGACCTGGATGGAGTGGGACAGAGAAATTAACAATTACACAAGCTTA
ATACACTCCTTAATTGAAGAATCGCAAAACCAGCAAGAAAAGAATGAACAAGAATTATTGGAATTAGATA
AATGGGCAAGTTTGTGGAATTGGTTTAACATAACAAATTGGCTGTGGTATATAAAATTATTCATAATGAT
AGTAGGAGGCTTGGTAGGTTTAAGAATAGTTTTTGCTGTACTTTCTATAGTGAATAGAGTTAGGCAGGGA
TATTCACCATTATCGTTTCAGACCCACCTCCCAACCCCGAGGGGACCCGACAGGCCCGAAGGAATAGAAG
AAGAAGGTGGAGAGAGAGACAGAGACAGATCCATTCGATTAGTGAACGGATCTCGACGGTATCGCCAAAT
GGCAGTATTCATCCACAATTTTAAAAGAAAAGGGGGGATTGGGGGGTACAGTGCAGGGGAAAGAATAGTA
GACATAATAGCAACAGACATACAAACTAAAGAATTACAAAAACAAATTACAAAAATTCAAAATTTTCGGG
TTTATTACAGGGACAGCAGAGATCCAGTTTGGATCGATAAGCTTGATATCGAATTCGGGAGGTGGTCCCT
GCAGTTACGCCAATGATAACCCCCGCCAGAAAAATCTTAGTAGCCTTCCCTTTTTGTTTTCCGTGCCCCA
ACTCGGCGGATTGACTCGGCCCCTTCCGGAAACACCCGAATCAACTTCTAGTCAAATTATTGTTCACGCC
GCAATGACCCACCCCTGGCCCGCGTCTGTGGAACTGACCCCTGGTGTACAGGAGAGTTCGCTGCTGAAAG
TGGTCCCAAAGGGGTACTAGTTTTTAAGCTCCCAACTCCCCCTCCCCCAGCGTCTGGAGGATTCCACACC
CTCGCACCGCAGGGGCGAGGAAGTGGGCGGAGTCCGGTTTTGGCGCCAGCCGCTGAGGCTGCCAAGCAGA
AAAGCCACCGCTGAGGAGACTCCGGTCACTGTCCTCGCCCCGCCTCCCCCTTCCCTCCCCTTGGGGACCA
CCGGGCGCCACGCCGCGAACGGTAAGTGCCGCGGTCGTCGGCGCCTCCGCCCTCCCCCTAGGGCCCCAAT
TCCCAGCGGGCGCGGCGCGCGGCCCCTCCCCCCGCCGGGCGCGCGCCCGCTGCCCCGCCCTTCGTGGCCG
CCCGGCGTGGGCGGTGCCACCCCTCCCCCCGGCGGCCCCGCGCGCAGCTCCCGGCTCCCTCCCCCTTCGG
ATGTGGCTTGAGCTGTAGGCGCGGAGGGGCTCCGGTGCCCGTCAGTGGGCAGAGCGCACATCGCCCACAG
TCCCCGAGAAGTTGGGGGGAGGGGTCGGCAATTGAACCGGTGCCTAGAGAAGGTGGCGCGGGGTAAACTG
GGAAAGTGATGTCGTGTACTGGCTCCGCCTTTTTCCCGAGGGTGGGGGAGAACCGTATATAAGTGCAGTA
GTCGCCGTGAACGTTCTTTTTCGCAACGGGTTTGCCGCCAGAACACAGGTAAGTGCCGTGTGTGGTTCCC
GCGGGCCTGGCCTCTTTACGGGTTATGGCCCTTGCGTGCCTTGAATTACTTCCACCTGGCTGCAGTACGT
GATTCTTGATCCCGAGCTTCGGGTTGGAAGTGGGTGGGAGAGTTCGAGGCCTTGCGCTTAAGGAGCCCCT
TCGCCTCGTGCTTGAGTTGAGGCCTGGCCTGGGCGCTGGGGCCGCCGCGTGCGAATCTGGTGGCACCTTC
GCGCCTGTCTCGCTGCTTTCGATAAGTCTCTAGCCATTTAAAATTTTTGATGACCTGCTGCGACGCTTTT
TTTCTGGCAAGATAGTCTTGTAAATGCGGGCCAAGATCTGCACACTGGTATTTCGGTTTTTGGGGCCGCG
GGCGGCGACGGGGCCCGTGCGTCCCAGCGCACATGTTCGGCGAGGCGGGGCCTGCGAGCGCGGCCACCGA
GAATCGGACGGGGGTAGTCTCAAGCTGGCCGGCCTGCTCTGGTGCCTGGCCTCGCGCCGCCGTGTATCGC
CCCGCCCTGGGCGGCAAGGCTGGCCCGGTCGGCACCAGTTGCGTGAGCGGAAAGATGGCCGCTTCCCGGC
CCTGCTGCAGGGAGCTCAAAATGGAGGACGCGGCGCTCGGGAGAGCGGGCGGGTGAGTCACCCACACAAA
GGAAAAGGGCCTTTCCGTCCTCAGCCGTCGCTTCATGTGACTCCACGGAGTACCGGGCGCCGTCCAGGCA
CCTCGATTAGTTCTCGAGCTTTTGGAGTACGTCGTCTTTAGGTTGGGGGGAGGGGTTTTATGCGATGGAG
TTTCCCCACACTGAGTGGGTGGAGACTGAAGTTAGGCCAGCTTGGCACTTGATGTAATTCTCCTTGGAAT
TTGCCCTTTTTGAGTTTGGATCTTGGTTCATTCTCAAGCCTCAGACAGTGGTTCAAAGTTTTTTTCTTCC
ATTTCAGGTGTCGTGGAATTCTCACGCGTCTGCAGGATATCAAGCTTGCGGTACCGCGGGCCCGAAGCTT
ACGCCACCATGAGCGAGCTGATTAAGGAGAACATGCACATGAAGCTGTACATGGAGGGCACCGTGGACAA
CCATCACTTCAAGTGCACATCCGAGGGCGAAGGCAAGCCCTACGAGGGCACCCAGACCATGAGAATCAAG
GTGGTCGAGGGCGGCCCTCTCCCCTTCGCCTTCGACATCCTGGCTACTAGCTTCCTCTACGGCAGCAAGA
CCTTCATCAACCACACCCAGGGCATCCCCGACTTCTTCAAGCAGTCCTTCCCTGAGGGCTTCACATGGGA
GAGAGTCACCACATACGAAGACGGGGGCGTGCTGACCGCTACCCAGGACACCAGCCTCCAGGACGGCTGC
CTCATCTACAACGTCAAGATCAGAGGGGTGAACTTCACATCCAACGGCCCTGTGATGCAGAAGAAAACAC
TCGGCTGGGAGGCCTTCACCGAGACGCTGTACCCCGCTGACGGCGGCCTGGAAGGCAGAAACGACATGGC
CCTGAAGCTCGTGGGCGGGAGCCATCTGATCGCAAACATCAAGACCACATATAGATCCAAGAAACCCGCT
AAGAACCTCAAGATGCCTGGCGTCTACTATGTGGACTACAGACTGGAAAGAATCAAGGAGGCCAACAACG
AGACCTACGTCGAGCAGCACGAGGTGGCAGTGGCCAGATACTGCGACCTCCCTAGCAAACTGGGGCACAA
GCTTAATGGAAGCGGAGCTACTAACTTCAGCCTGCTGAAGCAGGCTGGAGACGTGGAGGAGAACCCTGGA
CCTGGATCCGGATCCAGCAAAGGAGAAGAACTTTTCACTGGAGTTGTCCCAATTCTTGTTGAATTAGATG
GTGATGTTAATGGGCACAAATTTTCTGTCCGTGGAGAGGGTGAAGGTGATGCTACAAACGGAAAACTCAC
CCTTAAATTTATTTGCACTACTGGAAAACTACCTGTTCCGTGGCCAACACTTGTCACTACTCTGACCTAT
GGTGTTCAATGCTTTTCCCGTTATCCGGATCACATGAAACGGCATGACTTTTTCAAGAGTGCCATGCCCG
AAGGTTATGTACAGGAACGCACTATATCTTTCAAAGATGACGGGACCTACAAGACGCGTGCTGAAGTCAA
GTTTGAAGGTGATACCCTTGTTAATCGTATCGAGTTAAAGGGTATTGATTTTAAAGAAGATGGAAACATT
CTTGGACACAAACTAGAGTACAACTTTAACTCACACAATGTATACATCACGGCAGACAAACAAAAGAATG
GAATCAAAGCTAACTTCAAAATTCGCCACAACGTTGAAGATGGTTCCGTTCAACTAGCAGACCATTATCA
ACAAAATACTCCAATTGGCGATGGCCCTGTCCTTTTACCAGACAACCATTACCTGTCGACACAATCTGTC
CTTTCGAAAGATCCCAACGAAAAGCGTGACCACATGGTCCTTCTTGAGTTTGTAACTGCTGCTGGGATTA
CACATGGCATGGATGAGCTCTACAAAGGATCTGGCAGTGGATCAGGATCTGGTAGTGGTAGTGGTAGCGG
AAGTGGAAGTGGCAGTGGGGAGAAGTCAGAGAACTGTGGGGTTCCAGAGGATCTGTTAAATGGTTTGAAG
GTTACAGATACTCAGGAAGCCGAGTGTGCTGGCCCTCCAGTTCCTGATCCCAAAAATCAGCATTCCCAGA
GTAAGCTGCTCAGGGATGATGAGGCCCATCTCCAGGAGGACCAGGGAGAAGAGGAGTGTTTTCATGACTG
CAGTGCCTCATTTGAGGAGGAGCCAGGAGCGGACAAGGTTGAGAACAAATCTAATGAAGATGTGAATTCC
TCTGAACTAGATGAAGAATACCTAATAGAACTGGAAAAAAACATGTCGGATGAAGAGAAACAGAAAAGAA
GAGAAGAGAGCACTAGACTAAAGGAGGAGGGAAATGAACAGTTTAAGAAAGGAGATTATATAGAAGCTGA
AAGTTCTTATAGTCGAGCCCTCGAAATGTGCCCATCCTGCTTCCAAAAGGAGAGGTCGATTCTATTTTCA
AATAGAGCTGCAGCAAGGATGAAACAGGACAAGAAAGAAATGGCCATCAATGACTGCAGCAAAGCAATTC
AATTAAACCCCAGCTATATCGCCGCAATATTGGCCAGAGCAGAGTTGTATGAGAAGACGGACAAGCTAGA
TGAAGCCCTGGAAGACTATAAATCTATATTAGAAAAAGATCCATCAATACATCAAGCAAGAGAAGCTTGT
ATGAGATTACCTAAGCAAATTGAAGAACGTAATGAAAGACTAAAAGAAGAGATGTTAGGTAAATTAAAAG
ATCTTGGGAACTTGGTTCTCCGACCTTTTGGGCTCTCCACGGAAAATTTCCAGATCAAACAGGATTCCTC
TACCGGCTCGTACTCCATCAATTTCGTTCAAAATCCAAATAATAACAGATAATAAGGCCGCGACTCTAGA
GTCGACCTGCAGGCATGCAAGCTTGATATCAAGCTTATCGATAATCAACCTCTGGATTACAAAATTTGTG
AAAGATTGACTGGTATTCTTAACTATGTTGCTCCTTTTACGCTATGTGGATACGCTGCTTTAATGCCTTT
GTATCATGCTATTGCTTCCCGTATGGCTTTCATTTTCTCCTCCTTGTATAAATCCTGGTTGCTGTCTCTT
TATGAGGAGTTGTGGCCCGTTGTCAGGCAACGTGGCGTGGTGTGCACTGTGTTTGCTGACGCAACCCCCA
CTGGTTGGGGCATTGCCACCACCTGTCAGCTCCTTTCCGGGACTTTCGCTTTCCCCCTCCCTATTGCCAC
GGCGGAACTCATCGCCGCCTGCCTTGCCCGCTGCTGGACAGGGGCTCGGCTGTTGGGCACTGACAATTCC
GTGGTGTTGTCGGGGAAATCATCGTCCTTTCCTTGGCTGCTCGCCTGTGTTGCCACCTGGATTCTGCGCG
GGACGTCCTTCTGCTACGTCCCTTCGGCCCTCAATCCAGCGGACCTTCCTTCCCGCGGCCTGCTGCCGGC
TCTGCGGCCTCTTCCGCGTCTTCGCCTTCGCCCTCAGACGAGTCGGATCTCCCTTTGGGCCGCCTCCCCG
CATCGATACCGTCGACCTCG
Features (pLannotate 1.2.2; 36 found; start..end, strand, type, name):
     21..89      +  CDS            nef (fragment): NEF_HV1Z2 - Experimental evidence at protein level: Swiss-Prot protein existence level 1. Extracellular Nef protein targets CD4(+) T-lymphocytes for apoptosis by interacting with CXCR4 surface receptors. From Human immunodeficiency virus type 1 group M subtype D (isolate Z2/CDC-Z34) (HIV-1).
     91..324     +  LTR            3' LTR (ΔU3): self-inactivating 3' long terminal repeat (LTR) from HIV-1
    349..367     -  promoter       SP6 promoter: promoter for bacteriophage SP6 RNA polymerase
    595..874     +  CDS            TcR (fragment): tetracycline efflux protein; tet; confers resistance to tetracycline
    875..923     -  misc_feature   bom (fragment): basis of mobility region from pBR322
   1025..1060    -  CDS            rop (fragment): Rop protein, which maintains plasmids at low copy number; rop
   1155..1259    +  promoter       AmpR promoter: bla
   1260..2120    +  CDS            AmpR: β-lactamase; bla; confers resistance to ampicillin, carbenicillin, and related antibiotics
   2291..2879    +  rep_origin     ori: high-copy-number ColE1/pMB1/pBR322/pUC origin of replication
   3062..3118    +  CDS            lacI (fragment): lac repressor; lacI; The lac repressor binds to the lac operator to inhibit transcription in E. coli. This inhibition can be relieved by adding lactose or isopropyl-β-D-thiogalactopyranoside (IPTG).
   3125..3454    +  promoter       SV40 promoter: SV40 enhancer and early promoter
   3654..3773    +  CDS            gpt (fragment): XGPT_ECOLI - Also known as gpp, gxu. Experimental evidence at protein level: Swiss-Prot protein existence level 1. Purine salvage pathway enzyme that catalyzes the transfer of the ribosyl-5-phosphate group from 5-phospho-alpha-D-ribose 1- diphosphate (PRPP) to the N9 position of the 6-oxopurines guanine and xanthine to form the corresponding ribonucleotides GMP (guanosine 5'- monophosphate) and XMP (xanthosine 5'-monophosphate), with the release of PPi. To a lesser extent, also acts on hypoxanthine (PubMed:9100006, PubMed:3886014). Does not ribophosphorylate adenine (PubMed:3886014). From Esch
   3773..4108    +  CDS            gpt (fragment): XGPT_ECOLI - Also known as gpp, gxu. Experimental evidence at protein level: Swiss-Prot protein existence level 1. Purine salvage pathway enzyme that catalyzes the transfer of the ribosyl-5-phosphate group from 5-phospho-alpha-D-ribose 1- diphosphate (PRPP) to the N9 position of the 6-oxopurines guanine and xanthine to form the corresponding ribonucleotides GMP (guanosine 5'- monophosphate) and XMP (xanthosine 5'-monophosphate), with the release of PPi. To a lesser extent, also acts on hypoxanthine (PubMed:9100006, PubMed:3886014). Does not ribophosphorylate adenine (PubMed:3886014). From Esch
   4203..4508    +  CDS            frsA (fragment): FRSA_ECOLI - Also known as yafA. Experimental evidence at protein level: Swiss-Prot protein existence level 1. Catalyzes the hydrolysis of esters (PubMed:15808744). Displays esterase activity toward pNP-butyrate (PubMed:15808744). May stimulate mixed-acid fermentation by acting as a fermentation/respiration switch that down-regulates respiration and up- regulates fermentation rates (PubMed:15169777). From Escherichia coli (strain K12).
   4512..4586    +  CDS            small t antigen (fragment): SV40 (simian virus 40) small t antigen
   4588..4653    +  intron         small t intron: SV40 (simian virus 40) small t antigen intron
   4783..4803    +  CDS            SV40 NLS: nuclear localization signal of SV40 (simian virus 40) large T antigen
   5122..5205    +  CDS            large T antigen (fragment): large T antigen from SV40 (simian virus 40)
   5228..5362    +  polyA_signal   SV40 poly(A) signal: SV40 polyadenylation signal
   5529..5858    +  CDS            nef (fragment): NEF_HV1BR - Experimental evidence at protein level: Swiss-Prot protein existence level 1. Extracellular Nef protein targets CD4(+) T-lymphocytes for apoptosis by interacting with CXCR4 surface receptors (PubMed:14990729). From Human immunodeficiency virus type 1 group M subtype B (isolate BRU/LAI) (HIV-1).
   5906..6163    +  LTR            5' LTR (truncated): truncated 5' long terminal repeat (LTR) from HIV-1
   6210..6335    +  misc_feature   HIV-1 Ψ: packaging signal of human immunodeficiency virus type 1
   6319..6657    +  CDS            HIV-1 gag (fragment): gag protein from human immunodeficiency virus 1; gag
   6832..7065    +  misc_feature   RRE: The Rev response element (RRE) of HIV-1 allows for Rev-dependent mRNA export from the nucleus to the cytoplasm.
   7442..7542    +  CDS            Rev (fragment): human immunodeficiency virus 1 (HIV-1) Rev protein; rev; enhances nuclear export of unspliced and incompletely spliced viral mRNAs
   7579..7696    +  misc_feature   cPPT/CTS: central polypurine tract and central termination sequence of HIV-1
   7733..7756    -  misc_feature   MCS (fragment): pBluescript multiple cloning site
   8447..8658    +  promoter       EF-1α core promoter: core promoter for human elongation factor EF-1α
   8659..9597    +  intron         EF-1α intron A: intron upstream of the start codon of human EF-1α
   9669..10367   +  CDS            TagBFP: TagBFP is a basic (constitutively fluorescent) blue fluorescent protein published in 2008, derived from Entacmaea quadricolor. It is reported to be a very rapidly-maturing monomer with very low acid sensitivity.
  10446..11156   +  CDS            Superfolder GFP: Superfolder GFP is a basic (constitutively fluorescent) green fluorescent protein published in 2005, derived from Aequorea victoria. It is reported to be a very rapidly-maturing weak dimer.
  11220..12089   +  CDS            TTC1: TTC1_HUMAN - Also known as TPR1. Experimental evidence at protein level: Swiss-Prot protein existence level 1. From Homo sapiens (Human).
  12104..12134   +  misc_feature   MCS (fragment): pUC18/19 multiple cloning site
  12135..12153   +  misc_feature   MCS (fragment): pBluescript multiple cloning site
  12153..12741   +  misc_feature   WPRE: woodchuck hepatitis virus posttranscriptional regulatory element
  12742..4       +  misc_feature   MCS (fragment) (across the origin): pBluescript multiple cloning site
