[The description below was written by a language model from this plasmid's Addgene catalogue record and pLannotate feature annotations shown in this document.]
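Description:
pGM266 is a lentiviral transfer plasmid, built on the MH0006 backbone, for expressing a tetratricopeptide-repeat (TPR) mutant of human TTC1 (also called TPR1) in mammalian cells. It is propagated in E. coli through a high-copy ColE1/pUC-type origin and selected with ampicillin via the β-lactamase gene. The backbone also carries remnants of older vector lineages: fragments of TcR, rop and bom, plus an SV40 promoter followed by gpt fragments, SV40 small t intron sequences and an SV40 polyadenylation signal. These lie outside the proviral region.

The viral portion contains a truncated HIV-1 5' LTR, the Ψ packaging signal with a partial gag sequence, the Rev response element for Rev-dependent export of the genomic RNA, the cPPT/CTS, and a self-inactivating ΔU3 3' LTR. This layout depends on packaging functions supplied in trans. Between these elements, the EF-1α core promoter with its intron A drives the expression cassette. The annotated reading frames run in order TagBFP, superfolder GFP and TTC1, followed by a WPRE to enhance transcript expression. The sfGFP is fused to the N terminus of TTC1, which carries the R190A and R194A substitutions that define the TPR mutant. TagBFP lies upstream and would plausibly serve as a marker of transduced cells, but the feature table does not annotate what links it to the sfGFP-TTC1 fusion, such as a 2A peptide.

The stated purpose is exogenous expression of the tagged mutant protein. The associated study concerns chaperone-mediated triaging of alpha-helical proteins to the mitochondrial outer membrane.
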