Addgene plasmid #220180: pGM266
Purpose: Expresses exogenous TPR mutant TTC1 (R190A_R194A) with an N-terminal sfGFP tag
Depositing lab: Jonathan Weissman. Depositing organization: Whitehead Institute for Biomedical Research. Publication: Triaging of alpha-helical proteins to the mitochondrial outer membrane by distinct chaperone machinery based on substrate topology. Muthukumar G, Stevens TA, Inglis AJ, Esantsi TK, Saunders RA, Schulte F, Voorhees RM, Guna A, Weissman JS. Mol Cell. 2024 Mar 21;84(6):1101-1119.e9. doi: 10.1016/j.molcel.2024.01.028. Epub 2024 Feb 29. PubMed 38428433.
Backbone
  Vector backbone: MH0006
  Vector type: Lentiviral
Growth in bacteria
  Bacterial resistance: Ampicillin, 100 μg/mL
  Growth temperature: 37°C
  Growth strain: NEB Stable
  Copy number: High Copy
Gene/Insert
  Gene/Insert name: TTC1
  Species: H. sapiens (human)
  Insert size (bp): 1644
  Mutation: R190A + R194A
  Entrez Gene: TTC1 (a.k.a. TPR1)
  Tag / fusion protein: sfGFP (N terminal on insert)
  Cloning method: Gibson Cloning
Terms and licenses: Academic/Nonprofit Terms; Industry Terms: Not Available to Industry
How to cite: pGM266 was a gift from Jonathan Weissman (Addgene plasmid # 220180 ; http://n2t.net/addgene:220180 ; RRID:Addgene_220180)
